>Addgene plasmid #120664 | Smp_002150-Cd4-bio-His | depositor full sequence | sequence record 229207 | Full Sequence
CATGTTGACATTGATTATTGACTAGTTATTAATAGTAATCAATTACGGGGTCATTAGTTCATAGCCCATA
TATGGAGTTCCGCGTTACATAACTTACGGTAAATGGCCCGCCTGGCTGACCGCCCAACGACCCCCGCCCA
TTGACGTCAATAATGACGTATGTTCCCATAGTAACGCCAATAGGGACTTTCCATTGACGTCAATGGGTGG
AGTATTTACGGTAAACTGCCCACTTGGCAGTACATCAAGTGTATCATATGCCAAGTCCGCCCCCTATTGA
CGTCAATGACGGTAAATGGCCCGCCTGGCATTATGCCCAGTACATGACCTTACGGGACTTTCCTACTTGG
CAGTACATCTACGTATTAGTCATCGCTATTACCATGGTGATGCGGTTTTGGCAGTACACCAATGGGCGTG
GATAGCGGTTTGACTCACGGGGATTTCCAAGTCTCCACCCCATTGACGTCAATGGGAGTTTGTTTTGGCA
CCAAAATCAACGGGACTTTCCAAAATGTCGTAATAACCCCGCCCCGTTGACGCAAATGGGCGGTAGGCGT
GTACGGTGGGAGGTCTATATAAGCAGAGCTCGTTTAGTGAACCGTCAGATCCTCACTCTCTTCCGCATCG
CTGTCTGCGAGGGCCAGCTGTTGGGCTCGCGGTTGAGGACAAACTCTTCGCGGTCTTTCCAGTACTCTTG
GATCGGAAACCCGTCGGCCTCCGAACGGTACTCCGCCACCGAGGGACCTGAGCGAGTCCGCATCGACCGG
ATCGGAAAACCTCTCGAGAAAGGCGTCTAACCAGTCACAGTCGCAAGGTAGGCTGAGCACCGTGGCGGGC
GGCAGCGGGTGGCGGTCGGGGTTGTTTCTGGCGGAGGTGCTGCTGATGATGTAATTAAAGTAGGCGGTCT
TGAGACGGCGGATGGTCGAGGTGAGGTGTGGCAGGCTTGAGATCCAGCTGTTGGGGTGAGTACTCCCTCT
CAAAAGCGGGCATTACTTCTGCGCTAAGATTGTCAGTTTCCAAAAACGAGGAGGATTTGATATTCACCTG
GCCCGATCTGGCCATACACTTGAGTGACAATGACATCCACTTTGCCTTTCTCTCCACAGGTGTCCACTCC
CAGGTCCAAGTTTGCCACCATGGAGTTTCAGACCCAGGTACTCATGTCCCTGCTGCTCTGCATGTCTGGT
GCGGCCGCCAGCGAGTACGACTACAACAAAGAGTACATCGACGAGGAAAGCCTGAACCAGTTCATCAACA
ACAGCAACGACGGCGACGACGACTACGACCACGATCACCACTACCGGCATCACGACCACCACCACAGACA
CCATGATCATCACCACAGGCACCACCCCCAGCACATCCACAAGAACGTGGGCCGGAAGATCCAGCAGAAG
TTCTTCCCACTGAGCTTCCACTTCAACCGGCCCAAGAGCCAGGAAATCTACGTCTTCAACATCGAGCGGT
ACAGCAATTGGAGCGACTGGAAAGAATGCCTGCCCATGGAATGCATCGAGATCCGGTACAGAAAGTGCCT
GGACGACAGCTGGAAAACCATCAGCCCCAACCTGATCCACACCACCCGGTGCATCAGCAAGTACTACGCC
GAGAAGCGGACCTGCCTGAACAAGACCCAGTGCAACGAGTACACCGGCGACCAGATCATCAAGAACCTGA
CCAATACCTGCGGCATCCGGAAGTCCGACAACCAGATCATGGAAAAGATCCTGGGCGGCAAGGCCGTGGA
ACCCCACTCTTGGCCTTGGGCCGTGCGGCTGAGCGTGAAGCTGCCTCGGCGGAGAAGCGTGACCTTCTGC
GGCGGCACACTGATCGCCCCCCAGTGGATTCTGACAGCCGCCCACTGCGTGCTGGTGGAAAACAAGCACA
TCCCCGTGGGCAAGCCCGTGATGCTGGCCGACCACATGAAGTCCACCATCTACGCCCACCTGGGCGACCA
CGACCGGTACAAGCAGGAAGCCGCCCAGATCGACCACAGAGTGACCGTGGCCATCCTGCACCCCAACTAC
CACCGGAAGCTGCAGACCGACGGCTACGATATCGCCCTGCTGAGACTGAGCGAGCCCGTGAAAACCACCC
CCGAGATCGACTTCGCCTGCCTGCCCAGCAAGAATCTGAAGCTGACCAGCAACTCCAAGTGCTACGCCGT
GGGCTGGGGCAGCAACAAGGGCGGCAAGATCCCCACCTTCGACAACATCCACTCTATCCTGGAAAGCCTG
TTCCTGCCCTTCCCCAGCCTGTTCAACACCCCCTTCACCTTCGGCAGAAGAGAGAGCAGCATCTGGAACA
TCAAGAAGCTGGAAGAGGAAGAGTCCAGCAAAGAACTGCACGAGGTGGAACTGCCCATCGTGTCCATCGA
CGACTGCCGGAAGTACTATGCCGACATCAGCAGCAAGGTGCACGTGTGCGCTGGCGCCAAGAACAAGGAC
ACCTGTGCCGGCGATAGCGGCGGAGGCCTGTACTGCTACCTGGAAGATACCAACCGGTGGCACATCGTGG
GCGTGACCAGCTTCGGCCTGGCCAGAGGCTGTGGCCTGAACCCCGGCGTGTACACCAGCACCAGCAGCCA
CATGGACTGGATCAGCAAGCAGCTGGCCACCAAGATCTTTGGCGCGCCGTCGACCTCCATCACGGCCTAT
AAGAGTGAGGGGGAGTCAGCGGAGTTCTCCTTCCCACTCAACCTTGGAGAGGAAAGCCTGCAGGGAGAGT
TGAGATGGAAGGCAGAGAAGGCTCCTTCTTCCCAGTCCTGGATCACCTTCTCCCTAAAGAACCAAAAGGT
GTCTGTGCAGAAGTCTACTAGCAACCCCAAGTTCCAGCTGTCCGAAACGCTCCCACTCACCCTTCAGATA
CCCCAGGTCTCCCTTCAGTTTGCTGGTTCTGGCAACCTGACCCTGACTCTGGACAGAGGGATACTGTATC
AGGAAGTGAACCTGGTGGTGATGAAAGTGACTCAGCCCGACAGCAACACTTTGACCTGTGAGGTGATGGG
ACCCACCTCACCCAAGATGAGACTGATCTTGAAGCAGGAGAATCAGGAGGCCAGGGTCTCCAGGCAGGAG
AAAGTGATTCAAGTGCAGGCCCCTGAAGCAGGGGTGTGGCAATGTCTACTGAGTGAAGGTGAAGAGGTCA
AGATGGACTCCAAGATCCAGGTTTTATCCAAAGGGTTGAATTCCGGCAGCCTGCACCACATCCTGGACGC
CCAGAAGATGCTGTGGAACCACAGGGACAGGAACCTGCCTCCTCTGGCCCCTCTGGGCCCCCACCACCAT
CACCACCATTGAGTCTAGACACGTGATTAATTAAGGATCCCCCGACCTCGACCTCTGGCTAATAAAGGAA
ATTTATTTTCATTGCAATAGTGTGTTGGAATTTTTTGTGTCTCTCACTCGGAAGGACATATGGGAGGGCA
AATCATTTGGTCGAGATCCCTCGGAGATCTCTAGCTAGAGGATCGATCCCCGCCCCGGACGAACTAAACC
TGACTACGACATCTCTGCCCCTTCTTCGCGGGGCAGTGCATGTAATCCCTTCAGTTGGTTGGTACAACTT
GCCAACTGGGCCCTGTTCCACATGTGACACGGGGGGGGACCAAACACAAAGGGGTTCTCTGACTGTAGTT
GACATCCTTATAAATGGATGTGCACATTTGCCAACACTGAGTGGCTTTCATCCTGGAGCAGACTTTGCAG
TCTGTGGACTGCAACACAACATTGCCTTTATGTGTAACTCTTGGCTGAAGCTCTTACACCAATGCTGGGG
GACATGTACCTCCCAGGGGCCCAGGAAGACTACGGGAGGCTACACCAACGTCAATCAGAGGGGCCTGTGT
AGCTACCGATAAGCGGACCCTCAAGAGGGCATTAGCAATAGTGTTTATAAGGCCCCCTTGTTAACCCTAA
ACGGGTAGCATATGCTTCCCGGGTAGTAGTATATACTATCCAGACTAACCCTAATTCAATAGCATATGTT
ACCCAACGGGAAGCATATGCTATCGAATTAGGGTTAGTAAAAGGGTCCTAAGGAACAGCGATATCTCCCA
CCCCATGAGCTGTCACGGTTTTATTTACATGGGGTCAGGATTCCACGAGGGTAGTGAACCATTTTAGTCA
CAAGGGCAGTGGCTGAAGATCAAGGAGCGGGCAGTGAACTCTCCTGAATCTTCGCCTGCTTCTTCATTCT
CCTTCGTTTAGCTAATAGAATAACTGCTGAGTTGTGAACAGTAAGGTGTATGTGAGGTGCTCGAAAACAA
GGTTTCAGGTGACGCCCCCAGAATAAAATTTGGACGGGGGGTTCAGTGGTGGCATTGTGCTATGACACCA
ATATAACCCTCACAAACCCCTTGGGCAATAAATACTAGTGTAGGAATGAAACATTCTGAATATCTTTAAC
AATAGAAATCCATGGGGTGGGGACAAGCCGTAAAGACTGGATGTCCATCTCACACGAATTTATGGCTATG
GGCAACACATAATCCTAGTGCAATATGATACTGGGGTTATTAAGATGTGTCCCAGGCAGGGACCAAGACA
GGTGAACCATGTTGTTACACTCTATTTGTAACAAGGGGAAAGAGAGTGGACGCCGACAGCAGCGGACTCC
ACTGGTTGTCTCTAACACCCCCGAAAATTAAACGGGGCTCCACGCCAATGGGGCCCATAAACAAAGACAA
GTGGCCACTCTTTTTTTTGAAATTGTGGAGTGGGGGCACGCGTCAGCCCCCACACGCCGCCCTGCGGTTT
TGGACTGTAAAATAAGGGTGTAATAACTTGGCTGATTGTAACCCCGCTAACCACTGCGGTCAAACCACTT
GCCCACAAAACCACTAATGGCACCCCGGGGAATACCTGCATAAGTAGGTGGGCGGGCCAAGATAGGGGCG
CGATTGCTGCGATCTGGAGGACAAATTACACACACTTGCGCCTGAGCGCCAAGCACAGGGTTGTTGGTCC
TCATATTCACGAGGTCGCTGAGAGCACGGTGGGCTAATGTTGCCATGGGTAGCATATACTACCCAAATAT
CTGGATAGCATATGCTATCCTAATCTATATCTGGGTAGCATAGGCTATCCTAATCTATATCTGGGTAGCA
TATGCTATCCTAATCTATATCTGGGTAGTATATGCTATCCTAATTTATATCTGGGTAGCATAGGCTATCC
TAATCTATATCTGGGTAGCATATGCTATCCTAATCTATATCTGGGTAGTATATGCTATCCTAATCTGTAT
CCGGGTAGCATATGCTATCCTAATAGAGATTAGGGTAGTATATGCTATCCTAATTTATATCTGGGTAGCA
TATACTACCCAAATATCTGGATAGCATATGCTATCCTAATCTATATCTGGGTAGCATATGCTATCCTAAT
CTATATCTGGGTAGCATAGGCTATCCTAATCTATATCTGGGTAGCATATGCTATCCTAATCTATATCTGG
GTAGTATATGCTATCCTAATTTATATCTGGGTAGCATAGGCTATCCTAATCTATATCTGGGTAGCATATG
CTATCCTAATCTATATCTGGGTAGTATATGCTATCCTAATCTGTATCCGGGTAGCATATGCTATCCTCAT
GATAAGCTGTCAAACATGAGAATTTTCTTGAAGACGAAAGGGCCTCGTGATACGCCTATTTTTATAGGTT
AATGTCATGATAATAATGGTTTCTTAGACGTCAGGTGGCACTTTTCGGGGAAATGTGCGCGGAACCCCTA
TTTGTTTATTTTTCTAAATACATTCAAATATGTATCCGCTCATGAGACAATAACCCTGATAAATGCTTCA
ATAATATTGAAAAAGGAAGAGTATGAGTATTCAACATTTCCGTGTCGCCCTTATTCCCTTTTTTGCGGCA
TTTTGCCTTCCTGTTTTTGCTCACCCAGAAACGCTGGTGAAAGTAAAAGATGCTGAAGATCAGTTGGGTG
CACGAGTGGGTTACATCGAACTGGATCTCAACAGCGGTAAGATCCTTGAGAGTTTTCGCCCCGAAGAACG
TTTTCCAATGATGAGCACTTTTAAAGTTCTGCTATGTGGCGCGGTATTATCCCGTGTTGACGCCGGGCAA
GAGCAACTCGGTCGCCGCATACACTATTCTCAGAATGACTTGGTTGAGTACTCACCAGTCACAGAAAAGC
ATCTTACGGATGGCATGACAGTAAGAGAATTATGCAGTGCTGCCATAACCATGAGTGATAACACTGCGGC
CAACTTACTTCTGACAACGATCGGAGGACCGAAGGAGCTAACCGCTTTTTTGCACAACATGGGGGATCAT
GTAACTCGCCTTGATCGTTGGGAACCGGAGCTGAATGAAGCCATACCAAACGACGAGCGTGACACCACGA
TGCCTGCAGCAATGGCAACAACGTTGCGCAAACTATTAACTGGCGAACTACTTACTCTAGCTTCCCGGCA
ACAATTAATAGACTGGATGGAGGCGGATAAAGTTGCAGGACCACTTCTGCGCTCGGCCCTTCCGGCTGGC
TGGTTTATTGCTGATAAATCTGGAGCCGGTGAGCGTGGGTCTCGCGGTATCATTGCAGCACTGGGGCCAG
ATGGTAAGCCCTCCCGTATCGTAGTTATCTACACGACGGGGAGTCAGGCAACTATGGATGAACGAAATAG
ACAGATCGCTGAGATAGGTGCCTCACTGATTAAGCATTGGTAACTGTCAGACCAAGTTTACTCATATATA
CTTTAGATTGATTTAAAACTTCATTTTTAATTTAAAAGGATCTAGGTGAAGATCCTTTTTGATAATCTCA
TGACCAAAATCCCTTAACGTGAGTTTTCGTTCCACTGAGCGTCAGACCCCGTAGAAAAGATCAAAGGATC
TTCTTGAGATCCTTTTTTTCTGCGCGTAATCTGCTGCTTGCAAACAAAAAAACCACCGCTACCAGCGGTG
GTTTGTTTGCCGGATCAAGAGCTACCAACTCTTTTTCCGAAGGTAACTGGCTTCAGCAGAGCGCAGATAC
CAAATACTGTTCTTCTAGTGTAGCCGTAGTTAGGCCACCACTTCAAGAACTCTGTAGCACCGCCTACATA
CCTCGCTCTGCTAATCCTGTTACCAGTGGCTGCTGCCAGTGGCGATAAGTCGTGTCTTACCGGGTTGGAC
TCAAGACGATAGTTACCGGATAAGGCGCAGCGGTCGGGCTGAACGGGGGGTTCGTGCACACAGCCCAGCT
TGGAGCGAACGACCTACACCGAACTGAGATACCTACAGCGTGAGCTATGAGAAAGCGCCACGCTTCCCGA
AGGGAGAAAGGCGGACAGGTATCCGGTAAGCGGCAGGGTCGGAACAGGAGAGCGCACGAGGGAGCTTCCA
GGGGGAAACGCCTGGTATCTTTATAGTCCTGTCGGGTTTCGCCACCTCTGACTTGAGCGTCGATTTTTGT
GATGCTCGTCAGGGGGGCGGAGCCTATGGAAAAACGCCAGCAACGCGGCCTTTTTACGGTTCCTGGCCTT
TTGCTGGCCTTTTGCTCACATGTTCTTTCCTGCGTTATCCCCTGATTCTGTGGATAACCGTATTACCGCC
TTTGAGTGAGCTGATACCGCTCGCCGCAGCCGAACGACCGAGCGCAGCGAGTCAGTGAGCGAGGAAGCGG
AAGAGCGCCCAATACGCAAACCGCCTCTCCCCGCGCGTTGGCCGATTCATTAATGCAGCTGGCACGACAG
GTTTCCCGACTGGAAAGCGGGCAGTGAGCGCAACGCAATTAATGTGAGTTAGCTCACTCATTAGGCACCC
CAGGCTTTACACTTTATGCTTCCGGCTCGTATGTTGTGTGGAATTGTGAGCGGATAACAATTTCACACAG
GAAACAGCTATGACCATGATTACGCCAAGCTCTAGCTAGAGGTCGACCAATTCTCATGTTTGACAGCTTA
TCATCGCAGATCCGGGCAACGTTGTTGCCATTGCTGCAGGCGCAGAACTGGTAGGTATGGAAGATCTATA
CATTGAATCAATATTGGCAATTAGCCATATTAGTCATTGGTTATATAGCATAAATCAATATTGGCTATTG
GCCATTGCATACGTTGTATCTATATCATAATATGTACATTTATATTGGCTCATGTCCAATATGACCGC
Features (pLannotate 1.2.2; 18 found; start..end, strand, type, name):
      7..386     +  enhancer       CMV enhancer: human cytomegalovirus immediate early enhancer
    388..587     +  promoter       CMV promoter: human cytomegalovirus (CMV) immediate early promoter
    655..693     +  misc_feature   Ad SA (fragment): adenovirus major late transcript splice acceptor (Friedrich and Soriano, 1991)
    726..935     -  CDS            PTP (fragment): TERM_ADE02 - Experimental evidence at protein level: Swiss-Prot protein existence level 1. Protein covalently bound to the viral DNA that acts as a primer for viral genomic replication by DNA strand displacement. Assembles on the viral origin of replication in an initiation complex with viral polymerase, DBP, host NFIA and host POU2F1/OCT1. During initiation, the polymerase covalently couples the first dCTP with Ser- 580 of pTP. The terminal protein stimulates the template activity over 20 fold compared to protein-free templates. Neo-synthesized viral genomes are linked to two preterminal prot
    966..1055    +  intron         chimeric intron (fragment): chimera between introns from adenovirus and immunoglobulin heavy chain genes
   1074..1120    +  CDS            IgH signal sequence (fragment): signal sequence from the mouse immunoglobulin heavy chain variable region
   2625..3191    +  CDS            Cd4 (fragment): CD4_RAT - Experimental evidence at protein level: Swiss-Prot protein existence level 1. Integral membrane glycoprotein that plays an essential role in the immune response and serves multiple functions in responses against both external and internal offenses. In T-cells, functions primarily as a coreceptor for MHC class II molecule:peptide complex. The antigens presented by class II peptides are derived from extracellular proteins while class I peptides are derived from cytosolic proteins. Interacts simultaneously with the T-cell receptor (TCR) and the MHC class II presented by antigen presenti
   3351..3406    +  polyA_signal   β-globin poly(A) signal: rabbit β-globin polyadenylation signal (Gil and Proudfoot, 1987)
   3920..5601    -  rep_origin     oriP (fragment): Epstein-Barr virus oriP replication origin (Yates et al., 2000)
   5728..5832    +  promoter       AmpR promoter: bla
   5833..6693    +  CDS            AmpR: β-lactamase; bla; confers resistance to ampicillin, carbenicillin, and related antibiotics
   6864..7452    +  rep_origin     ori: high-copy-number ColE1/pMB1/pBR322/pUC origin of replication
   7635..7727    +  CDS            lacI (fragment): lac repressor; lacI; The lac repressor binds to the lac operator to inhibit transcription in E. coli. This inhibition can be relieved by adding lactose or isopropyl-β-D-thiogalactopyranoside (IPTG).
   7740..7761    +  protein_bind   CAP binding site: CAP binding activates transcription in the presence of cAMP. E. coli catabolite activator protein
   7776..7806    +  promoter       lac promoter: promoter for the E. coli lac operon
   7814..7830    +  protein_bind   lac operator: The lac repressor binds to the lac operator to inhibit transcription in E. coli. This inhibition can be relieved by adding lactose or isopropyl-β-D-thiogalactopyranoside (IPTG). lac repressor encoded by lacI
   7900..7916    +  promoter       tet promoter (fragment): E. coli promoter for tetracycline efflux protein gene
   7926..7951    -  CDS            bla(M) (fragment): β-lactamase lacking the signal sequence; bla(M); allows cytosolic expression of β-lactamase
