>Addgene plasmid #120664 | Smp_002150-Cd4-bio-His | addgene full sequence | sequence record 234501 | Addgene NGS Result
GTCGCAAGGTAGGCTGAGCACCGTGGCGGGCGGCAGCGGGTGGCGGTCGGGGTTGTTTCTGGCGGAGGTG
CTGCTGATGATGTAATTAAAGTAGGCGGTCTTGAGACGGCGGATGGTCGAGGTGAGGTGTGGCAGGCTTG
AGATCCAGCTGTTGGGGTGAGTACTCCCTCTCAAAAGCGGGCATTACTTCTGCGCTAAGATTGTCAGTTT
CCAAAAACGAGGAGGATTTGATATTCACCTGGCCCGATCTGGCCATACACTTGAGTGACAATGACATCCA
CTTTGCCTTTCTCTCCACAGGTGTCCACTCCCAGGTCCAAGTTTGCCACCATGGAGTTTCAGACCCAGGT
ACTCATGTCCCTGCTGCTCTGCATGTCTGGTGCGGCCGCCAACGAGATCGACGCCAGACGGCACAAGCGG
ATGTACCAGCCCCTGAGCATGGAACTGATCAACTTCATCAACTACGAGGCCAACACCACCTGGAAGGCCG
CTCCCACCACCCGGTTCCGGACCGTGTCCGACATCAGACGGATGCTGGGCGCCCTGCCCGACCCCAATGG
CGAGCAGCTGGAAACCCTGTGCACCGGCTACATCAGCGACGAGCTGCCCAAGAGCTTCGACGCCCGGGTG
GAATGGCCCCACTGCCCCAGCATCAGCGAGATCCGGGATCAGAGCAGCTGCGGCTCCTGCTGGGCCTTTG
GCGCCGTGGAAGCCATGAGCGACCGGATCTGCATCAAGAGCAAGGGCAAGCACAAGCCCTTTCTGAGCGC
CGAGAACCTGGTGTCCTGCTGCAGCTCCTGCGGCATGGGCTGCAACGGCGGCTTTCCTCACAGCGCCTGG
CTGTACTGGAAGAACCAGGGCATCGTGACCGGCGACCTGTACAACACCACCAACGGCTGCCAGCCCTACG
AGTTCCCCCCATGCGAGCACCACGTGATCGGCCCCCTGCCCAGCTGTGACGGCGACGTGGAAACCCCCAG
CTGCAAGACCAACTGCCAGCCCGGCTACAACATCCCCTACGAGAAGGACAAGTGGTACGGCGAGAAGGTG
TACCGGATCCACAGCAACCCCGAGGCCATCATGCTGGAACTGATGCGGAACGGCCCCGTGGAAGTGGACT
TCGAGGTGTACGCCGACTTCCCCAACTACAAGAGCGGCGTGTACCAGCACGTGTCAGGCGCCCTGCTGGG
AGGACACGCCGTCAGACTGCTGGGCTGGGGCGAAGAGAACAACGTGCCCTACTGGCTGATCGCCAACAGC
TGGAACAGCGACTGGGGCGACAAGGGCTACTTCAAGATCGTGCGGGGCAAGAACGAGTGCGGCATCGAGA
GCGACGTGAACGCCGGCATCCCCAAGATCAAGAATGGCGCGCCGTCGACCTCCATCACGGCCTATAAGAG
TGAGGGGGAGTCAGCGGAGTTCTCCTTCCCACTCAACCTTGGAGAGGAAAGCCTGCAGGGAGAGTTGAGA
TGGAAGGCAGAGAAGGCTCCTTCTTCCCAGTCCTGGATCACCTTCTCCCTAAAGAACCAAAAGGTGTCTG
TGCAGAAGTCTACTAGCAACCCCAAGTTCCAGCTGTCCGAAACGCTCCCACTCACCCTTCAGATACCCCA
GGTCTCCCTTCAGTTTGCTGGTTCTGGCAACCTGACCCTGACTCTGGACAGAGGGATACTGTATCAGGAA
GTGAACCTGGTGGTGATGAAAGTGACTCAGCCCGACAGCAACACTTTGACCTGTGAGGTGATGGGACCCA
CCTCACCCAAGATGAGACTGATCTTGAAGCAGGAGAATCAGGAGGCCAGGGTCTCCAGGCAGGAGAAAGT
GATTCAAGTGCAGGCCCCTGAAGCAGGGGTGTGGCAATGTCTACTGAGTGAAGGTGAAGAGGTCAAGATG
GACTCCAAGATCCAGGTTTTATCCAAAGGGTTGAATTCCGGCAGCCTGCACCACATCCTGGACGCCCAGA
AGATGCTGTGGAACCACAGGGACAGGAACCTGCCTCCTCTGGCCCCTCTGGGCCCCCACCACCATCACCA
CCATTGAGTCTAGACACGTGATTAATTAAGGATCCCCCGACCTCGACCTCTGGCTAATAAAGGAAATTTA
TTTTCATTGCAATAGTGTGTTGGAATTTTTTGTGTCTCTCACTCGGAAGGACATATGGGAGGGCAAATCA
TTTGGTCGAGATCCCTCGGAGATCTCTAGCTAGAGGATCGATCCCCGCCCCGGACGAACTAAACCTGACT
ACGACATCTCTGCCCCTTCTTCGCGGGGCAGTGCATGTAATCCCTTCAGTTGGTTGGTACAACTTGCCAA
CTGGGCCCTGTTCCACATGTGACACGGGGGGGGACCAAACACAAAGGGGTTCTCTGACTGTAGTTGACAT
CCTTATAAATGGATGTGCACATTTGCCAACACTGAGTGGCTTTCATCCTGGAGCAGACTTTGCAGTCTGT
GGACTGCAACACAACATTGCCTTTATGTGTAACTCTTGGCTGAAGCTCTTACACCAATGCTGGGGGACAT
GTACCTCCCAGGGGCCCAGGAAGACTACGGGAGGCTACACCAACGTCAATCAGAGGGGCCTGTGTAGCTA
CCGATAAGCGGACCCTCAAGAGGGCATTAGCAATAGTGTTTATAAGGCCCCCTTGTTAACCCTAAACGGG
TAGCATATGCTTCCCGGGTAGTAGTATATACTATCCAGACTAACCCTAATTCAATAGCATATGTTACCCA
ACGGGAAGCATATGCTATCGAATTAGGGTTAGTAAAAGGGTCCTAAGGAACAGCGATATCTCCCACCCCA
TGAGCTGTCACGGTTTTATTTACATGGGGTCAGGATTCCACGAGGGTAGTGAACCATTTTAGTCACAAGG
GCAGTGGCTGAAGATCAAGGAGCGGGCAGTGAACTCTCCTGAATCTTCGCCTGCTTCTTCATTCTCCTTC
GTTTAGCTAATAGAATAACTGCTGAGTTGTGAACAGTAAGGTGTATGTGAGGTGCTCGAAAACAAGGTTT
CAGGTGACGCCCCCAGAATAAAATTTGGACGGGGGGTTCAGTGGTGGCATTGTGCTATGACACCAATATA
ACCCTCACAAACCCCTTGGGCAATAAATACTAGTGTAGGAATGAAACATTCTGAATATCTTTAACAATAG
AAATCCATGGGGTGGGGACAAGCCGTAAAGACTGGATGTCCATCTCACACGAATTTATGGCTATGGGCAA
CACATAATCCTAGTGCAATATGATACTGGGGTTATTAAGATGTGTCCCAGGCAGGGACCAAGACAGGTGA
ACCATGTTGTTACACTCTATTTGTAACAAGGGGAAAGAGAGTGGACGCCGACAGCAGCGGACTCCACTGG
TTGTCTCTAACACCCCCGAAAATTAAACGGGGCTCCACGCCAATGGGGCCCATAAACAAAGACAAGTGGC
CACTCTTTTTTTTGAAATTGTGGAGTGGGGGCACGCGTCAGCCCCCACACGCCGCCCTGCGGTTTTGGAC
TGTAAAATAAGGGTGTAATAACTTGGCTGATTGTAACCCCGCTAACCACTGCGGTCAAACCACTTGCCCA
CAAAACCACTAATGGCACCCCGGGGAATACCTGCATAAGTAGGTGGGCGGGCCAAGATAGGGGCGCGATT
GCTGCGATCTGGAGGACAAATTACACACACTTGCGCCTGAGCGCCAAGCACAGGGTTGTTGGTCCTCATA
TTCACGAGGTCGCTGAGAGCACGGTGGGCTAATGTTGCCATGGGTAGCATATACTACCCAAATATCTGGA
TAGCATATGCTATCCTAATCTATATCTGGGTAGCATAGGCTATCCTAATCTATATCTGGGTAGCATATGC
TATCCTAATCTATATCTGGGTAGTATATGCTATCCTAATTTATATCTGGGTAGCATAGGCTATCCTAATC
TATATCTGGGTAGCATATGCTATCCTAATCTATATCTGGGTAGTATATGCTATCCTAATCTGTATCCGGG
TAGCATATGCTATCCTAATAGAGATTAGGGTAGTATATGCTATCCTAATTTATATCTGGGTAGCATATAC
TACCCAAATATCTGGATAGCATATGCTATCCTAATCTATATCTGGGTAGCATATGCTATCCTAATCTATA
TCTGGGTAGCATAGGCTATCCTAATCTATATCTGGGTAGCATATGCTATCCTAATCTATATCTGGGTAGT
ATATGCTATCCTAATTTATATCTGGGTAGCATAGGCTATCCTAATCTATATCTGGGTAGCATATGCTATC
CTAATCTATATCTGGGTAGTATATGCTATCCTAATCTGTATCCGGGTAGCATATGCTATCCTCATGATAA
GCTGTCAAACATGAGAATTTTCTTGAAGACGAAAGGGCCTCGTGATACGCCTATTTTTATAGGTTAATGT
CATGATAATAATGGTTTCTTAGACGTCAGGTGGCACTTTTCGGGGAAATGTGCGCGGAACCCCTATTTGT
TTATTTTTCTAAATACATTCAAATATGTATCCGCTCATGAGACAATAACCCTGATAAATGCTTCAATAAT
ATTGAAAAAGGAAGAGTATGAGTATTCAACATTTCCGTGTCGCCCTTATTCCCTTTTTTGCGGCATTTTG
CCTTCCTGTTTTTGCTCACCCAGAAACGCTGGTGAAAGTAAAAGATGCTGAAGATCAGTTGGGTGCACGA
GTGGGTTACATCGAACTGGATCTCAACAGCGGTAAGATCCTTGAGAGTTTTCGCCCCGAAGAACGTTTTC
CAATGATGAGCACTTTTAAAGTTCTGCTATGTGGCGCGGTATTATCCCGTGTTGACGCCGGGCAAGAGCA
ACTCGGTCGCCGCATACACTATTCTCAGAATGACTTGGTTGAGTACTCACCAGTCACAGAAAAGCATCTT
ACGGATGGCATGACAGTAAGAGAATTATGCAGTGCTGCCATAACCATGAGTGATAACACTGCGGCCAACT
TACTTCTGACAACGATCGGAGGACCGAAGGAGCTAACCGCTTTTTTGCACAACATGGGGGATCATGTAAC
TCGCCTTGATCGTTGGGAACCGGAGCTGAATGAAGCCATACCAAACGACGAGCGTGACACCACGATGCCT
GCAGCAATGGCAACAACGTTGCGCAAACTATTAACTGGCGAACTACTTACTCTAGCTTCCCGGCAACAAT
TAATAGACTGGATGGAGGCGGATAAAGTTGCAGGACCACTTCTGCGCTCGGCCCTTCCGGCTGGCTGGTT
TATTGCTGATAAATCTGGAGCCGGTGAGCGTGGGTCTCGCGGTATCATTGCAGCACTGGGGCCAGATGGT
AAGCCCTCCCGTATCGTAGTTATCTACACGACGGGGAGTCAGGCAACTATGGATGAACGAAATAGACAGA
TCGCTGAGATAGGTGCCTCACTGATTAAGCATTGGTAACTGTCAGACCAAGTTTACTCATATATACTTTA
GATTGATTTAAAACTTCATTTTTAATTTAAAAGGATCTAGGTGAAGATCCTTTTTGATAATCTCATGACC
AAAATCCCTTAACGTGAGTTTTCGTTCCACTGAGCGTCAGACCCCGTAGAAAAGATCAAAGGATCTTCTT
GAGATCCTTTTTTTCTGCGCGTAATCTGCTGCTTGCAAACAAAAAAACCACCGCTACCAGCGGTGGTTTG
TTTGCCGGATCAAGAGCTACCAACTCTTTTTCCGAAGGTAACTGGCTTCAGCAGAGCGCAGATACCAAAT
ACTGTTCTTCTAGTGTAGCCGTAGTTAGGCCACCACTTCAAGAACTCTGTAGCACCGCCTACATACCTCG
CTCTGCTAATCCTGTTACCAGTGGCTGCTGCCAGTGGCGATAAGTCGTGTCTTACCGGGTTGGACTCAAG
ACGATAGTTACCGGATAAGGCGCAGCGGTCGGGCTGAACGGGGGGTTCGTGCACACAGCCCAGCTTGGAG
CGAACGACCTACACCGAACTGAGATACCTACAGCGTGAGCTATGAGAAAGCGCCACGCTTCCCGAAGGGA
GAAAGGCGGACAGGTATCCGGTAAGCGGCAGGGTCGGAACAGGAGAGCGCACGAGGGAGCTTCCAGGGGG
AAACGCCTGGTATCTTTATAGTCCTGTCGGGTTTCGCCACCTCTGACTTGAGCGTCGATTTTTGTGATGC
TCGTCAGGGGGGCGGAGCCTATGGAAAAACGCCAGCAACGCGGCCTTTTTACGGTTCCTGGCCTTTTGCT
GGCCTTTTGCTCACATGTTCTTTCCTGCGTTATCCCCTGATTCTGTGGATAACCGTATTACCGCCTTTGA
GTGAGCTGATACCGCTCGCCGCAGCCGAACGACCGAGCGCAGCGAGTCAGTGAGCGAGGAAGCGGAAGAG
CGCCCAATACGCAAACCGCCTCTCCCCGCGCGTTGGCCGATTCATTAATGCAGCTGGCACGACAGGTTTC
CCGACTGGAAAGCGGGCAGTGAGCGCAACGCAATTAATGTGAGTTAGCTCACTCATTAGGCACCCCAGGC
TTTACACTTTATGCTTCCGGCTCGTATGTTGTGTGGAATTGTGAGCGGATAACAATTTCACACAGGAAAC
AGCTATGACCATGATTACGCCAAGCTCTAGCTAGAGGTCGACCAATTCTCATGTTTGACAGCTTATCATC
GCAGATCCGGGCAACGTTGTTGCCATTGCTGCAGGCGCAGAACTGGTAGGTATGGAAGATCTATACATTG
AATCAATATTGGCAATTAGCCATATTAGTCATTGGTTATATAGCATAAATCAATATTGGCTATTGGCCAT
TGCATACGTTGTATCTATATCATAATATGTACATTTATATTGGCTCATGTCCAATATGACCGCCATGTTG
ACATTGATTATTGACTAGTTATTAATAGTAATCAATTACGGGGTCATTAGTTCATAGCCCATATATGGAG
TTCCGCGTTACATAACTTACGGTAAATGGCCCGCCTGGCTGACCGCCCAACGACCCCCGCCCATTGACGT
CAATAATGACGTATGTTCCCATAGTAACGCCAATAGGGACTTTCCATTGACGTCAATGGGTGGAGTATTT
ACGGTAAACTGCCCACTTGGCAGTACATCAAGTGTATCATATGCCAAGTCCGCCCCCTATTGACGTCAAT
GACGGTAAATGGCCCGCCTGGCATTATGCCCAGTACATGACCTTACGGGACTTTCCTACTTGGCAGTACA
TCTACGTATTAGTCATCGCTATTACCATGGTGATGCGGTTTTGGCAGTACACCAATGGGCGTGGATAGCG
GTTTGACTCACGGGGATTTCCAAGTCTCCACCCCATTGACGTCAATGGGAGTTTGTTTTGGCACCAAAAT
CAACGGGACTTTCCAAAATGTCGTAATAACCCCGCCCCGTTGACGCAAATGGGCGGTAGGCGTGTACGGT
GGGAGGTCTATATAAGCAGAGCTCGTTTAGTGAACCGTCAGATCCTCACTCTCTTCCGCATCGCTGTCTG
CGAGGGCCAGCTGTTGGGCTCGCGGTTGAGGACAAACTCTTCGCGGTCTTTCCAGTACTCTTGGATCGGA
AACCCGTCGGCCTCCGAACGGTACTCCGCCACCGAGGGACCTGAGCGAGTCCGCATCGACCGGATCGGAA
AACCTCTCGAGAAAGGCGTCTAACCAGTCACA
Features (pLannotate 1.2.2; 19 found; start..end, strand, type, name):
    157..246     +  intron         chimeric intron (fragment): chimera between introns from adenovirus and immunoglobulin heavy chain genes
    265..311     +  CDS            IgH signal sequence (fragment): signal sequence from the mouse immunoglobulin heavy chain variable region
    424..1353    +  CDS            CTSB (fragment): CATB_PIG - Experimental evidence at protein level: Swiss-Prot protein existence level 1. Thiol protease which is believed to participate in intracellular degradation and turnover of proteins (By similarity). Cleaves matrix extracellular phosphoglycoprotein MEPE (By similarity). Involved in the solubilization of cross-linked TG/thyroglobulin in the thyroid follicle lumen (By similarity). Has also been implicated in tumor invasion and metastasis (By similarity). From Sus scrofa (Pig).
   1366..1926    +  CDS            Cd4 (fragment): CD4_RAT - Experimental evidence at protein level: Swiss-Prot protein existence level 1. Integral membrane glycoprotein that plays an essential role in the immune response and serves multiple functions in responses against both external and internal offenses. In T-cells, functions primarily as a coreceptor for MHC class II molecule:peptide complex. The antigens presented by class II peptides are derived from extracellular proteins while class I peptides are derived from cytosolic proteins. Interacts simultaneously with the T-cell receptor (TCR) and the MHC class II presented by antigen presenti
   2086..2141    +  polyA_signal   β-globin poly(A) signal: rabbit β-globin polyadenylation signal (Gil and Proudfoot, 1987)
   2655..4336    -  rep_origin     oriP (fragment): Epstein-Barr virus oriP replication origin (Yates et al., 2000)
   4463..4567    +  promoter       AmpR promoter: bla
   4568..5428    +  CDS            AmpR: β-lactamase; bla; confers resistance to ampicillin, carbenicillin, and related antibiotics
   5599..6187    +  rep_origin     ori: high-copy-number ColE1/pMB1/pBR322/pUC origin of replication
   6370..6462    +  CDS            lacI (fragment): lac repressor; lacI; The lac repressor binds to the lac operator to inhibit transcription in E. coli. This inhibition can be relieved by adding lactose or isopropyl-β-D-thiogalactopyranoside (IPTG).
   6475..6496    +  protein_bind   CAP binding site: CAP binding activates transcription in the presence of cAMP. E. coli catabolite activator protein
   6511..6541    +  promoter       lac promoter: promoter for the E. coli lac operon
   6549..6565    +  protein_bind   lac operator: The lac repressor binds to the lac operator to inhibit transcription in E. coli. This inhibition can be relieved by adding lactose or isopropyl-β-D-thiogalactopyranoside (IPTG). lac repressor encoded by lacI
   6635..6651    +  promoter       tet promoter (fragment): E. coli promoter for tetracycline efflux protein gene
   6661..6686    -  CDS            bla(M) (fragment): β-lactamase lacking the signal sequence; bla(M); allows cytosolic expression of β-lactamase
   6860..7239    +  enhancer       CMV enhancer: human cytomegalovirus immediate early enhancer
   7241..7440    +  promoter       CMV promoter: human cytomegalovirus (CMV) immediate early promoter
   7508..7546    +  misc_feature   Ad SA (fragment): adenovirus major late transcript splice acceptor (Friedrich and Soriano, 1991)
   7579..126     -  CDS            PTP (fragment) (across the origin): TERM_ADE02 - Experimental evidence at protein level: Swiss-Prot protein existence level 1. Protein covalently bound to the viral DNA that acts as a primer for viral genomic replication by DNA strand displacement. Assembles on the viral origin of replication in an initiation complex with viral polymerase, DBP, host NFIA and host POU2F1/OCT1. During initiation, the polymerase covalently couples the first dCTP with Ser- 580 of pTP. The terminal protein stimulates the template activity over 20 fold compared to protein-free templates. Neo-synthesized viral genomes are linked to two preterminal prot
