[The description below was written by a language model from this plasmid's Addgene catalogue record and pLannotate feature annotations shown in this document.]
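Description:
Smp_002150-Cd4-bio-His is a mammalian expression plasmid built on the pTT3 backbone for producing a recombinant, secreted form of the Schistosoma mansoni protein Smp_002150. It is propagated in E. coli as a high-copy plasmid through a ColE1/pUC-type origin and selected with ampicillin (AmpR, β-lactamase). The backbone also carries an Epstein-Barr virus oriP fragment, which supports episomal maintenance in mammalian cells that supply EBNA1, along with remnants of lac regulatory sequences that play no evident role in expression.

Transcription is driven by the human CMV immediate-early enhancer and promoter, followed by adenovirus-derived leader and splice sequences and a chimeric intron fragment that typically improve mRNA processing. It terminates at a rabbit β-globin polyadenylation signal. The open reading frame begins with a mouse immunoglobulin heavy chain signal sequence to direct the product into the secretory pathway. The Smp_002150 insert (about 1.4 kb) is cloned between retained NotI and AscI sites. It is fused at its C terminus to rat Cd4 domains 3 and 4, a "bio" tag (presumably a biotinylation sequence) and a 6xHis tag, which provide handles for detection, capture and purification. In the sequenced record, the insert region is annotated by similarity to cathepsin B, suggesting the parasite protein is a cathepsin B-like thiol protease, although the catalogue does not state this.

The two sequence records differ in length (7,662 versus 8,118 nt), and the span between the signal sequence and Cd4 is shorter in the sequencing result than in the depositor's sequence; the record does not explain this discrepancy. The plasmid belongs to a library of S. mansoni cell-surface and secreted proteins used to identify early serological markers of infection.
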