Addgene plasmid #120664: Smp_002150-Cd4-bio-His
Purpose: Expression of recombinant S. mansoni protein
Depositing lab: Gavin Wright. Depositing organization: Wellcome Sanger Institute. Publication: A library of cell-surface and secreted proteins from Schistosoma mansoni identifies early serological markers of infection. Cécile Crosnier, Anna V. Protasio, Gabriel Rinaldi, Shona Wilson, Matthew Berriman, Gavin J. Wright. bioRXiv 10.1101/593616.
Backbone
  Vector backbone: pTT3
  Backbone manufacturer: Yves Durocher, NRC
  Backbone size w/o insert (bp): 6686
  Vector type: Mammalian Expression
Growth in bacteria
  Bacterial resistance: Ampicillin, 100 μg/mL
  Growth temperature: 37°C
  Growth strain: DH5alpha
  Copy number: High Copy
Gene/Insert
  Gene/Insert name: Smp_002150
  Species: Schistosoma mansoni
  Insert size (bp): 1432
  Entrez Gene: Smp_002150 (a.k.a. Smp_002150)
  Promoter: CMV
  Tag / fusion protein: ratCd4(d3+4)-bio-6His (C terminal on backbone)
  Cloning method: Restriction Enzyme; 5′ cloning site NotI (not destroyed); 3′ cloning site AscI (not destroyed)
Terms and licenses: Academic/Nonprofit Terms; Industry Terms: Not Available to Industry
How to cite: Smp_002150-Cd4-bio-His was a gift from Gavin Wright (Addgene plasmid # 120664 ; http://n2t.net/addgene:120664 ; RRID:Addgene_120664)
